Addgene plasmid #41604: pFA6a-GST-His3MX6
Depositing lab: John Pringle. Depositing organization: University of North Carolina at Chapel Hill. Publication: Additional modules for versatile and economical PCR-based gene deletion and modification in Saccharomyces cerevisiae. Longtine MS, McKenzie A 3rd, Demarini DJ, Shah NG, Wach A, Brachat A, Philippsen P, Pringle JR. Yeast. 1998 Jul;14(10):953-61. 10.1002/(SICI)1097-0061(199807)14:10<953::AID-YEA293>3.0.CO;2-U PubMed 9717241.
Backbone
  Vector backbone: pFA6a
  Backbone size w/o insert (bp): 2300
  Vector type: Yeast genomic targeting
  Selectable markers: HIS3
Growth in bacteria
  Bacterial resistance: Ampicillin, 100 μg/mL
  Growth temperature: 37°C
  Growth strain: DH5alpha
  Copy number: Unknown
Gene/Insert
  Gene/Insert name: His3 (alt names: k-HIS3; SKHIS3)
  Species: S. kluyveri
  Insert size (bp): 2309
  Tag / fusion protein: GST (N terminal on insert); yeast ADH1 terminator (N terminal on insert); A. gossypii translation elongation factor 1a gene promoter (N terminal on insert); A. gossypii translation elongation factor 1a gene terminator (C terminal on insert)
  Cloning method: Restriction Enzyme; 5′ cloning site PacI (not destroyed); 3′ cloning site PmeI (not destroyed)
  Sequencing primers: 5′ Sp6_primer; 3′ T7_promoter
Terms and licenses: Academic/Nonprofit Terms; Industry Terms: Not Available to Industry
How to cite: pFA6a-GST-His3MX6 was a gift from John Pringle (Addgene plasmid # 41604 ; http://n2t.net/addgene:41604 ; RRID:Addgene_41604)
