[The description below was written by a language model from this plasmid's Addgene catalogue record and the feature table of its GenBank file.]
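Description:
pFA6a-GST-His3MX6 is a 4.7 kb yeast genomic-targeting template plasmid built on the pFA6a backbone, one of a series of modules designed for PCR-based gene deletion and modification in Saccharomyces cerevisiae. It is propagated in E. coli through a high-copy ColE1/pUC-type origin and selected with ampicillin via the bla (AmpR) gene. The feature table shows no yeast replication origin or centromere, consistent with a plasmid that is not meant to be maintained in yeast but to serve as a source of an integrating cassette. SP6 and T7 promoters flank the module and provide sequencing primer sites.

The payload, cloned between retained PacI and PmeI sites, has two parts. The first is a promoterless coding sequence for Schistosoma japonicum glutathione S-transferase, followed by the S. cerevisiae ADH1 transcription terminator. The second is the His3MX6 selectable marker, in which a HIS3 homologue (recorded as being from S. kluyveri) is driven by the Ashbya gossypii TEF promoter and closed by the A. gossypii TEF terminator. The marker open reading frame itself is not annotated in the feature table, but it falls in the gap between the two TEF elements. Heterologous regulatory and coding sequences of this kind limit homology to the S. cerevisiae genome and so favour integration at the intended locus.

In typical use, the GST–terminator–marker unit is amplified with primers carrying tails homologous to a chosen chromosomal site. The product is then transformed into a his3 yeast strain with selection for histidine prototrophy. This arrangement, with the tag lacking its own promoter and followed by a terminator, suits in-frame fusion of GST to the 3′ end of an endogenous gene, leaving expression under the native promoter.
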