LOCUS       Exported 4730 bp ds-DNA circular SYN 12-MAY-2021
DEFINITION  synthetic circular DNA
ACCESSION   .
VERSION     .
KEYWORDS    pFA6a-GST-His3MX6
SOURCE      synthetic DNA construct
  ORGANISM  synthetic DNA construct
REFERENCE   1 (bases 1 to 4730)
  AUTHORS   Longtine MS, McKenzie A 3rd, Demarini DJ, Shah NG, Wach A, Brachat
            A, Philippsen P, Pringle JR
  TITLE     Additional modules for versatile and economical PCR-based gene
            deletion and modification in Saccharomyces cerevisiae.
  JOURNAL   Yeast. 1998 Jul;14(10):953-61.
  PUBMED    9717241
REFERENCE   2 (bases 1 to 4730)
  AUTHORS   .
  TITLE     Direct Submission
  JOURNAL   Exported May 12, 2021 from SnapGene Server 1.1.58
            http://www.snapgene.com
FEATURES             Location/Qualifiers
     source          1..4730
                     /organism="synthetic DNA construct"
                     /mol_type="other DNA"
     CDS             61..714
                     /codon_start=1
                     /product="glutathione S-transferase from Schistosoma
                     japonicum"
                     /label=GST
                     /translation="MSPILGYWKIKGLVQPTRLLLEYLEEKYEEHLYERDEGDKWRNKK
                     FELGLEFPNLPYYIDGDVKLTQSMAIIRYIADKHNMLGGCPKERAEISMLEGAVLDIRY
                     GVSRIAYSKDFETLKVDFLSKLPEMLKMFEDRLCHKTYLNGDHVTHPDFMLYDALDVVL
                     YMDPMCLDAFPKLVCFKKRIEAIPQIDKYLKSSKYIAWPLQGWQATFGGGDHPPK"
     primer_bind     672..694
                     /label=pGEX 5'
                     /note="pGEX vectors, Glutathione-S-transferase, forward
                     primer"
     terminator      756..943
                     /gene="S. cerevisiae ADH1"
                     /label=ADH1 terminator
                     /note="transcription terminator for the S. cerevisiae
                     alcohol dehydrogenase 1 (ADH1) gene"
     primer_bind     complement(811..835)
                     /label=pHybLex-R
                     /note="ADH terminator, reverse primer"
     promoter        1018..1361
                     /label=TEF promoter
                     /note="Ashbya gossypii TEF promoter"
     terminator      2064..2261
                     /label=TEF terminator
                     /note="Ashbya gossypii TEF terminator"
     primer_bind     complement(2365..2384)
                     /label=T7
                     /note="T7 promoter, forward primer"
     promoter        complement(2366..2384)
                     /label=T7 promoter
                     /note="promoter for bacteriophage T7 RNA polymerase"
     primer_bind     complement(2471..2488)
                     /label=L4440
                     /note="L4440 vector, forward primer"
     rep_origin      complement(2642..3230)
                     /direction=LEFT
                     /label=ori
                     /note="high-copy-number ColE1/pMB1/pBR322/pUC origin of
                     replication"
     primer_bind     complement(2722..2741)
                     /label=pBR322ori-F
                     /note="pBR322 origin, forward primer"
     CDS             complement(3401..4261)
                     /codon_start=1
                     /gene="bla"
                     /product="beta-lactamase"
                     /label=AmpR
                     /note="confers resistance to ampicillin, carbenicillin, and
                     related antibiotics"
                     /translation="MSIQHFRVALIPFFAAFCLPVFAHPETLVKVKDAEDQLGARVGYI
                     ELDLNSGKILESFRPEERFPMMSTFKVLLCGAVLSRIDAGQEQLGRRIHYSQNDLVEYS
                     PVTEKHLTDGMTVRELCSAAITMSDNTAANLLLTTIGGPKELTAFLHNMGDHVTRLDRW
                     EPELNEAIPNDERDTTMPVAMATTLRKLLTGELLTLASRQQLIDWMEADKVAGPLLRSA
                     LPAGWFIADKSGAGERGSRGIIAALGPDGKPSRIVVIYTTGSQATMDERNRQIAEIGAS
                     LIKHW"
     primer_bind     4024..4043
                     /label=Amp-R
                     /note="Ampicillin resistance gene, reverse primer"
     promoter        complement(4262..4366)
                     /gene="bla"
                     /label=AmpR promoter
     primer_bind     4434..4452
                     /label=pBRforEco
                     /note="pBR322 vectors, upsteam of EcoRI site, forward
                     primer"
     primer_bind     complement(4490..4512)
                     /label=pGEX 3'
                     /note="pGEX vectors, reverse primer"
     primer_bind     4612..4631
                     /label=pRS-marker
                     /note="pRS vectors, use to sequence yeast selectable
                     marker"
     promoter        4712..4730
                     /label=SP6 promoter
                     /note="promoter for bacteriophage SP6 RNA polymerase"
     primer_bind     4712..4729
                     /label=SP6
                     /note="SP6 promoter, forward primer"
ORIGIN
        1 acgcggccgc cagctgaagc ttcgtacgct gcaggtcgac ggatccccgg gttaattaat
       61 atgtccccta tactaggtta ttggaaaatt aagggccttg tgcaacccac tcgacttctt
      121 ttggaatatc ttgaagaaaa atatgaagag catttgtatg agcgcgatga aggtgataaa
      181 tggcgaaaca aaaagtttga attgggtttg gagtttccca atcttcctta ttatattgat
      241 ggtgatgtta aattaacaca gtctatggcc atcatacgtt atatagctga caagcacaac
      301 atgttgggtg gttgtccaaa agagcgtgca gagatttcaa tgcttgaagg agcggttttg
      361 gatattagat acggtgtttc gagaattgca tatagtaaag actttgaaac tctcaaagtt
      421 gattttctta gcaagctacc tgaaatgctg aaaatgttcg aagatcgttt atgtcataaa
      481 acatatttaa atggtgatca tgtaacccat cctgacttca tgttgtatga cgctcttgat
      541 gttgttttat acatggaccc aatgtgcctg gatgcgttcc caaaattagt ttgttttaaa
      601 aaacgtattg aagctatccc acaaattgat aagtacttga aatccagcaa gtatatagca
      661 tggcctttgc agggctggca agccacgttt ggtggtggcg accatcctcc aaaatcggat
      721 ctggttccgc gttgaggcgc gccacttcta aataagcgaa tttcttatga tttatgattt
      781 ttattattaa ataagttata aaaaaaataa gtgtatacaa attttaaagt gactcttagg
      841 ttttaaaacg aaaattctta ttcttgagta actctttcct gtaggtcagg ttgctttctc
      901 aggtatagta tgaggtcgct cttattgacc acacctctac cggcagatcc gctagggata
      961 acagggtaat atagatctgt ttagcttgcc tcgtccccgc cgggtcaccc ggccagcgac
     1021 atggaggccc agaataccct ccttgacagt cttgacgtgc gcagctcagg ggcatgatgt
     1081 gactgtcgcc cgtacattta gcccatacat ccccatgtat aatcatttgc atccatacat
     1141 tttgatggcc gcacggcgcg aagcaaaaat tacggctcct cgctgcagac ctgcgagcag
     1201 ggaaacgctc ccctcacaga cgcgttgaat tgtccccacg ccgcgcccct gtagagaaat
     1261 ataaaaggtt aggatttgcc actgaggttc ttctttcata tacttccttt taaaatcttg
     1321 ctaggataca gttctcacat cacatccgaa cataaacaac catggcagaa ccagcccaaa
     1381 aaaagcaaaa acaaactgtt caggagcgca aggcgtttat ctcccgtatc actaatgaaa
     1441 ctaaaattca aatcgctatt tcgctgaatg gtggttatat tcaaataaaa gattcgattc
     1501 ttcctgcaaa gaaggatgac gatgtagctt cccaagctac tcagtcacag gtcatcgata
     1561 ttcacacagg tgttggcttt ttggatcata tgatccatgc gttggcaaaa cactctggtt
     1621 ggtctcttat tgttgaatgt atcggtgacc tgcacattga cgatcaccat actaccgaag
     1681 attgcggtat cgcattaggg caagcgttca aagaagcaat gggtgctgtc cgtggtgtaa
     1741 aaagattcgg tactgggttc gcaccattgg atgaggcgct atcacgtgcc gtagtcgatt
     1801 tatctaatag accatttgct gtaatcgacc ttggattgaa gagagagatg attggtgatt
     1861 tatccactga aatgattcca cactttttgg aaagtttcgc ggaggcggcc agaattactt
     1921 tgcatgttga ttgtctgaga ggtttcaacg atcaccacag aagtgagagt gcgttcaagg
     1981 ctttggctgt tgccataaga gaagctattt ctagcaatgg caccaatgac gttccctcaa
     2041 ccaaaggtgt tttgatgtga agtactgaca ataaaaagat tcttgttttc aagaacttgt
     2101 catttgtata gtttttttat attgtagttg ttctatttta atcaaatgtt agcgtgattt
     2161 atattttttt tcgcctcgac atcatctgcc cagatgcgaa gttaagtgcg cagaaagtaa
     2221 tatcatgcgt caatcgtatg tgaatgctgg tcgctatact gctgtcgatt cgatactaac
     2281 gccgccatcc agtttaaacg agctcgaatt catcgatgat atcagatcca ctagtggcct
     2341 atgcggccgc ggatctgccg gtctccctat agtgagtcgt attaatttcg ataagccagg
     2401 ttaacctgca ttaatgaatc ggccaacgcg cggggagagg cggtttgcgt attgggcgct
     2461 cttccgcttc ctcgctcact gactcgctgc gctcggtcgt tcggctgcgg cgagcggtat
     2521 cagctcactc aaaggcggta atacggttat ccacagaatc aggggataac gcaggaaaga
     2581 acatgtgagc aaaaggccag caaaaggcca ggaaccgtaa aaaggccgcg ttgctggcgt
     2641 ttttccatag gctccgcccc cctgacgagc atcacaaaaa tcgacgctca agtcagaggt
     2701 ggcgaaaccc gacaggacta taaagatacc aggcgtttcc ccctggaagc tccctcgtgc
     2761 gctctcctgt tccgaccctg ccgcttaccg gatacctgtc cgcctttctc ccttcgggaa
     2821 gcgtggcgct ttctcaatgc tcacgctgta ggtatctcag ttcggtgtag gtcgttcgct
     2881 ccaagctggg ctgtgtgcac gaaccccccg ttcagcccga ccgctgcgcc ttatccggta
     2941 actatcgtct tgagtccaac ccggtaagac acgacttatc gccactggca gcagccactg
     3001 gtaacaggat tagcagagcg aggtatgtag gcggtgctac agagttcttg aagtggtggc
     3061 ctaactacgg ctacactaga aggacagtat ttggtatctg cgctctgctg aagccagtta
     3121 ccttcggaaa aagagttggt agctcttgat ccggcaaaca aaccaccgct ggtagcggtg
     3181 gtttttttgt ttgcaagcag cagattacgc gcagaaaaaa aggatctcaa gaagatcctt
     3241 tgatcttttc tacggggtct gacgctcagt ggaacgaaaa ctcacgttaa gggattttgg
     3301 tcatgagatt atcaaaaagg atcttcacct agatcctttt aaattaaaaa tgaagtttta
     3361 aatcaatcta aagtatatat gagtaaactt ggtctgacag ttaccaatgc ttaatcagtg
     3421 aggcacctat ctcagcgatc tgtctatttc gttcatccat agttgcctga ctccccgtcg
     3481 tgtagataac tacgatacgg gagggcttac catctggccc cagtgctgca atgataccgc
     3541 gagacccacg ctcaccggct ccagatttat cagcaataaa ccagccagcc ggaagggccg
     3601 agcgcagaag tggtcctgca actttatccg cctccatcca gtctattaat tgttgccggg
     3661 aagctagagt aagtagttcg ccagttaata gtttgcgcaa cgttgttgcc attgctacag
     3721 gcatcgtggt gtcacgctcg tcgtttggta tggcttcatt cagctccggt tcccaacgat
     3781 caaggcgagt tacatgatcc cccatgttgt gcaaaaaagc ggttagctcc ttcggtcctc
     3841 cgatcgttgt cagaagtaag ttggccgcag tgttatcact catggttatg gcagcactgc
     3901 ataattctct tactgtcatg ccatccgtaa gatgcttttc tgtgactggt gagtactcaa
     3961 ccaagtcatt ctgagaatag tgtatgcggc gaccgagttg ctcttgcccg gcgtcaatac
     4021 gggataatac cgcgccacat agcagaactt taaaagtgct catcattgga aaacgttctt
     4081 cggggcgaaa actctcaagg atcttaccgc tgttgagatc cagttcgatg taacccactc
     4141 gtgcacccaa ctgatcttca gcatctttta ctttcaccag cgtttctggg tgagcaaaaa
     4201 caggaaggca aaatgccgca aaaaagggaa taagggcgac acggaaatgt tgaatactca
     4261 tactcttcct ttttcaatat tattgaagca tttatcaggg ttattgtctc atgagcggat
     4321 acatatttga atgtatttag aaaaataaac aaataggggt tccgcgcaca tttccccgaa
     4381 aagtgccacc tgacgtctaa gaaaccatta ttatcatgac attaacctat aaaaataggc
     4441 gtatcacgag gccctttcgt ctcgcgcgtt tcggtgatga cggtgaaaac ctctgacaca
     4501 tgcagctccc ggagacggtc acagcttgtc tgtaagcgga tgccgggagc agacaagccc
     4561 gtcagggcgc gtcagcgggt gttggcgggt gtcggggctg gcttaactat gcggcatcag
     4621 agcagattgt actgagagtg caccatatgg acatattgtc gttagaacgc ggctacaatt
     4681 aatacataac cttatgtatc atacacatac gatttaggtg acactataga
//
