>Addgene plasmid #41604 | pFA6a-GST-His3MX6 | addgene partial sequence | sequence record 56429 | T7 5'-TAATACGACTCACTATAGGG-3'
CACTAGTGGATCTGATATCATCGATGAATTCGAGCTCGTTTAAACTGGATGGCGGCGTTAGTATCGAATC
GACAGCAGTATAGCGACCAGCATTCACATACGATTGACGCATGATATTACTTTCTGCGCACTTAACTTCG
CATCTGGGCAGATGATGTCGAGGCGAAAAAAAATATAAATCACGCTAACATTTGATTAAAATAGAACAAC
TACAATATAAAAAAACTATACAAATGACAAGTTCTTGAAAACAAGAATCTTTTTATTGTCAGTACTTCAC
ATCAAAACACCTTTGGTTGAGGGAACGTCATTGGTGCCATTGCTAGAAATAGCTTCTCTTATGGCAACAG
CCAAAGCCTTGAACGCACTCTCACTTCTGTGGTGATCGTTGAAACCTCTCAGACAATCAACATGCAAAGT
AATTCTGGCCGCCTCCGCGAAACTTTCCAAAAAGTGTGGAATCATTTCAGTGGATAAATCACCAATCATC
TCTCTCTTCAATCCAAGGTCGATTACAGCAAATGGTCTACTAGATAAATCGACTACGGCACGTGATAGCG
CCTCATCCAATGGTGCGAACCCAGTACCGAATCTTTTTACACCACGGACAGCACCCATTGCTTCTTTGAA
CGCTTGCCCTAATGCGATACCGCAATCTTCGGTAGTATGGTGATCGTCAATGTGCAGGTCACCAATACAT
TCAACAATAAGAGACCAACCAGAGTGTTTTGCCAACGCATGGATCATATGATCCAAAAAGCCAACACCTG
TGTGAATATCGATGACCTGTGACTGAGTAGCTTGGGAAGCTACATCGTCATCCTTCTTTGCAGGAAGAAT
CGAATCTTTTATTTGAATATAACCACCATTCAGCGAAATAGCGATTTGAATTTTAGTTTCATTAGTGATA
CGGGAGATAAACGCCTTGCGCTCCTGAACAGTTTGTTTTTGCTTTTTTTGGGCTGGTTCTGCCATGGTTG
TTTATGTTCGGATGTGATGTGAGAACTGTATCCTAGC
