>Addgene plasmid #41604 | pFA6a-GST-His3MX6 | addgene partial sequence | sequence record 56432 | pGEX5
AATCGGATCTGGTTCCGCGTTGAGGCGCGCCACTTCTAAATAAGCGAATTTCTTATGATTTATGATTTTT
ATTATTAAATAAGTTATAAAAAAAATAAGTGTATACAAATTTTAAAGTGACTCTTAGGTTTTAAAACGAA
AATTCTTATTCTTGAGTAACTCTTTCCTGTAGGTCAGGTTGCTTTCTCAGGTATAGTATGAGGTCGCTCT
TATTGACCACACCTCTACCGGCAGATCCGCTAGGGATAACAGGGTAATATAGATCTGTTTAGCTTGCCTC
GTCCCCGCCGGGTCACCCGGCCAGCGACATGGAGGCCCAGAATACCCTCCTTGACAGTCTTGACGTGCGC
AGCTCAGGGGCATGATGTGACTGTCGCCCGTACATTTAGCCCATACATCCCCATGTATAATCATTTGCAT
CCATACATTTTGATGGCCGCACGGCGCGAAGCAAAAATTACGGCTCCTCGCTGCAGACCTGCGAGCAGGG
AAACGCTCCCCTCACAGACGCGTTGAATTGTCCCCACGCCGCGCCCCTGTAGAGAAATATAAAAGGTTAG
GATTTGCCACTGAGGTTCTTCTTTCATATACTTCCTTTTAAAATCTTGCTAGGATACAGTTCTCACATCA
CATCCGAACATAAACAACCATGGCAGAACCAGCCCAAAAAAAGCAAAAACAAACTGTTCAGGAGCGCAAG
GCGTTTATCTCCCGTATCACTAATGAAACTAAAATTCAAATCGCTATTTCGCTGAATGGTGGTTATATTC
AAATAAAAGATTCGATTCTTCCTGCAAAGAAGGATGACGATGTAGCTTCCCAAGCTACTCAGTCACAGGT
CATCGATATTCACACAGGTGTTGGCTTTTTGGATCATATGATCCATGCGTTGGCAAAACACTCTGGTTGG
TCTCT
